Addgene plasmid #92396: pCAG dCas9-KRAB-2A-EGFP
Purpose: CAG-driven ubiquitous expression of catalytically inactive Cas9 fused to KRAB repressor domain. Contains 2A-EGFP reporter. For targeted enhancer inactivation in chicken embryos.
Depositing lab: Tatjana Sauka-Spengler. Publication: Genome and epigenome engineering CRISPR toolkit for in vivo modulation of cis-regulatory interactions and gene expression in the chicken embryo. Williams RM, Senanayake U, Artibani M, Taylor G, Wells D, Ahmed AA, Sauka-Spengler T. Development. 2018 Feb 23;145(4). pii: dev.160333. doi: 10.1242/dev.160333. PubMed 29386245.
Backbone
  Vector backbone: pCAGG
  Backbone size w/o insert (bp): 4951
  Total vector size (bp): 10183
  Vector type: Mammalian Expression, CRISPR
Growth in bacteria
  Bacterial resistance: Ampicillin, 100 μg/mL
  Growth temperature: 37°C
  Growth strain: DH5alpha
  Copy number: High Copy
Gene/Insert
  Gene/Insert name: dCas9_KRAB_2A_EGFP
  Insert size (bp): 5232
  Promoter: CAG
  Cloning method: Gibson Cloning
  Sequencing primers: 5′ CGTGCTGGTTATTGTGCTGT; 3′ CCAGCCACCACCTTCTGATA
Resource information
  A portion of this plasmid was derived from a plasmid made by: dCas9-KRAB-2A-GFP was amplified from pLV hUbC dCas9 KRAB T2A GFP (Addgene #71237) and cloned into the pCI-H2B-RFP vector linearised with NotI and XhoI.
Terms and licenses: Academic/Nonprofit Terms; Industry Terms: Not Available to Industry
Depositor comments: Highly specific epigenome editing by CRISPR-Cas9 repressors for silencing of distal regulatory elements. Thakore PI, D'Ippolito AM, Song L, Safi A, Shivakumar NK, Kabadi AM, Reddy TE, Crawford GE, Gersbach CA. Nat Methods. 2015 Dec;12(12):1143-9. doi: 10.1038/nmeth.3630. Epub 2015 Oct 26. 10.1038/nmeth.3630 PubMed 26501517 Please visit https://www.biorxiv.org/content/early/2017/05/08/135525 for bioRxiv preprint.
How to cite: pCAG dCas9-KRAB-2A-EGFP was a gift from Tatjana Sauka-Spengler (Addgene plasmid # 92396 ; http://n2t.net/addgene:92396 ; RRID:Addgene_92396)
