[The description below was written by a language model from this plasmid's Addgene catalogue record and pLannotate feature annotations shown in this document.]
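Description:
pCAG dCas9-KRAB-2A-EGFP is a 10.2 kb non-viral expression plasmid built on a pCAGG-type backbone and catalogued as a mammalian expression/CRISPR vector, although its stated application is in chicken embryos. It is maintained in E. coli through a high-copy ColE1/pUC origin and selected with ampicillin via the β-lactamase gene and its native promoter. The backbone also carries remnants of lac regulatory sequences, an SV40 origin with a fragment of the SV40 promoter, and an SV40 polyadenylation signal; none of these drives a separate eukaryotic selection marker.

The payload is a single transcription unit under the CAG promoter, annotated as the CMV immediate-early enhancer, the chicken β-actin promoter and a chimeric β-actin/β-globin intron, which gives strong, ubiquitous expression. The open reading frame begins with a 3xFLAG epitope, followed by Streptococcus pyogenes Cas9, which the record describes as the catalytically inactive dCas9 form (the automated annotation simply labels it Cas9). This is fused to the KRAB repression domain from human ZNF10. A 2A self-cleaving peptide, not annotated in the feature table but named in the record, links this fusion to EGFP, so transfected cells are marked by green fluorescence while the repressor is released as a separate protein. Transcription ends at a rabbit β-globin poly(A) signal. The dCas9-KRAB-2A-GFP cassette was amplified from a lentiviral dCas9-KRAB vector and inserted by Gibson assembly.

No guide RNA cassette is present, so guides must be supplied separately. Guided to a target, dCas9-KRAB binds without cutting and imposes local repression. The construct is intended for targeted enhancer inactivation in vivo in chicken embryos.
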