Features (pLannotate 1.2.2; 20 found; start..end, strand, type, name):
      5..384     +  enhancer       CMV enhancer: human cytomegalovirus immediate early enhancer
    386..661     +  promoter       chicken β-actin promoter: No description available
    662..1674    +  intron         chimeric intron: chimera between introns from chicken β-actin and rabbit β-globin
   1743..1808    +  CDS            3xFLAG: three tandem FLAG® epitope tags, followed by an enterokinase cleavage site
   1845..5948    +  CDS            Cas9: Cas9 (Csn1) endonuclease from the Streptococcus pyogenes Type II CRISPR/Cas system generates RNA-guided double strand breaks in DNA
   6015..6209    +  CDS            KRAB: Krüppel-associated box (KRAB) transcriptional repression domain from the human zinc finger protein ZNF10 (Margolin et al., 1994)
   6363..7076    +  CDS            EGFP: EGFP is a basic (constitutively fluorescent) green fluorescent protein published in 1996, derived from Aequorea victoria. It is reported to be a rapidly-maturing weak dimer with moderate acid sensitivity.
   7092..7169    +  CDS            HBB (fragment): HBB_PONPY - Experimental evidence at transcript level: Swiss-Prot protein existence level 2. Involved in oxygen transport from the lung to the various peripheral tissues. From Pongo pygmaeus (Bornean orangutan).
   7240..7295    +  polyA_signal   β-globin poly(A) signal: rabbit β-globin polyadenylation signal (Gil and Proudfoot, 1987)
   7710..7726    -  protein_bind   lac operator: The lac repressor binds to the lac operator to inhibit transcription in E. coli. This inhibition can be relieved by adding lactose or isopropyl-β-D-thiogalactopyranoside (IPTG). lac repressor encoded by lacI
   7734..7764    -  promoter       lac promoter: promoter for the E. coli lac operon
   7779..7800    -  protein_bind   CAP binding site: CAP binding activates transcription in the presence of cAMP. E. coli catabolite activator protein
   7813..7852    -  CDS            lacI (fragment): lac repressor; lacI; The lac repressor binds to the lac operator to inhibit transcription in E. coli. This inhibition can be relieved by adding lactose or isopropyl-β-D-thiogalactopyranoside (IPTG).
   7859..7881    +  promoter       SV40 promoter (fragment): SV40 enhancer and early promoter
   7905..8040    +  rep_origin     SV40 ori: SV40 origin of replication
   8060..8194    +  polyA_signal   SV40 poly(A) signal: SV40 polyadenylation signal
   8196..8250    -  CDS            lacI (fragment): lac repressor; lacI; The lac repressor binds to the lac operator to inhibit transcription in E. coli. This inhibition can be relieved by adding lactose or isopropyl-β-D-thiogalactopyranoside (IPTG).
   8433..9021    -  rep_origin     ori: high-copy-number ColE1/pMB1/pBR322/pUC origin of replication
   9192..10052   -  CDS            AmpR: β-lactamase; bla; confers resistance to ampicillin, carbenicillin, and related antibiotics
  10053..10157   -  promoter       AmpR promoter: bla
>Addgene plasmid #92396 | pCAG dCas9-KRAB-2A-EGFP | depositor full sequence | sequence record 178234 | pCAG dCas9-KRAB-2A-EGFP sequence 10183 bps
GGTCGACATTGATTATTGACTAGTTATTAATAGTAATCAATTACGGGGTCATTAGTTCATAGCCCATATA
TGGAGTTCCGCGTTACATAACTTACGGTAAATGGCCCGCCTGGCTGACCGCCCAACGACCCCCGCCCATT
GACGTCAATAATGACGTATGTTCCCATAGTAACGCCAATAGGGACTTTCCATTGACGTCAATGGGTGGAG
TATTTACGGTAAACTGCCCACTTGGCAGTACATCAAGTGTATCATATGCCAAGTACGCCCCCTATTGACG
TCAATGACGGTAAATGGCCCGCCTGGCATTATGCCCAGTACATGACCTTATGGGACTTTCCTACTTGGCA
GTACATCTACGTATTAGTCATCGCTATTACCATGGTCGAGGTGAGCCCCACGTTCTGCTTCACTCTCCCC
ATCTCCCCCCCCTCCCCACCCCCAATTTTGTATTTATTTATTTTTTAATTATTTTGTGCAGCGATGGGGG
CGGGGGGGGGGGGGGCGCGCGCCAGGCGGGGCGGGGCGGGGCGAGGGGCGGGGCGGGGCGAGGCGGAGAG
GTGCGGCGGCAGCCAATCAGAGCGGCGCGCTCCGAAAGTTTCCTTTTATGGCGAGGCGGCGGCGGCGGCG
GCCCTATAAAAAGCGAAGCGCGCGGCGGGCGGGAGTCGCTGCGTTGCCTTCGCCCCGTGCCCCGCTCCGC
GCCGCCTCGCGCCGCCCGCCCCGGCTCTGACTGACCGCGTTACTCCCACAGGTGAGCGGGCGGGACGGCC
CTTCTCCTCCGGGCTGTAATTAGCGCTTGGTTTAATGACGGCTCGTTTCTTTTCTGTGGCTGCGTGAAAG
CCTTAAAGGGCTCCGGGAGGGCCCTTTGTGCGGGGGGGAGCGGCTCGGGGGGTGCGTGCGTGTGTGTGTG
CGTGGGGAGCGCCGCGTGCGGCCCGCGCTGCCCGGCGGCTGTGAGCGCTGCGGGCGCGGCGCGGGGCTTT
GTGCGCTCCGCGTGTGCGCGAGGGGAGCGCGGCCGGGGGCGGTGCCCCGCGGTGCGGGGGGGCTGCGAGG
GGAACAAAGGCTGCGTGCGGGGTGTGTGCGTGGGGGGGTGAGCAGGGGGTGTGGGCGCGGCGGTCGGGCT
GTAACCCCCCCCTGCACCCCCCTCCCCGAGTTGCTGAGCACGGCCCGGCTTCGGGTGCGGGGCTCCGTAC
GGGGCGTGGCGCGGGGCTCGCCGTGCCGGGCGGGGGGTGGCGGCAGGTGGGGGTGCCGGGCGGGGCGGGG
CCGCCTCGGGCCGGGGAGGGCTCGGGGGAGGGGCGCGGCGGCCCCCGGAGCGCCGGCGGCTGTCGAGGCG
CGGCGAGCCGCAGCCATTGCCTTTTATGGTAATCGTGCGAGAGGGCGCAGGGACTTCCTTTGTCCCAAAT
CTGTGCGGAGCCGAAATCTGGGAGGCGCCGCCGCACCCCCTCTAGCGGGCGCGGGGCGAAGCGGTGCGGC
GCCGGCAGGAAGGAAATGGGCGGGGAGGGCCTTCGTGCGTCGCCGCGCCGCCGTCCCCTTCTCCCTCTCC
AGCCTCGGGGCTGTCCGCGGGGGGACGGCTGCCTTCGGGGGGGACGGGGCAGGGCGGGGTTCGGCTTCTG
GCGTGTGACCGGCGGCTCTAGAGCCTCTGCTAACCATGTTCATGCCTTCTTCTTTTTCCTACAGCTCCTG
GGCAACGTGCTGGTTATTGTGCTGTCTCATCATTTTGGCAAAGAATTGCTCGAGCCACCATGGACTACAA
AGACCATGACGGTGATTATAAAGATCATGACATCGATTACAAGGATGACGATGACAAGATGGCCCCCAAG
AAGAAGAGGAAGGTGGGCCGCGGAATGGACAAGAAGTACTCCATTGGGCTCGCCATCGGCACAAACAGCG
TCGGCTGGGCCGTCATTACGGACGAGTACAAGGTGCCGAGCAAAAAATTCAAAGTTCTGGGCAATACCGA
TCGCCACAGCATAAAGAAGAACCTCATTGGCGCCCTCCTGTTCGACTCCGGGGAAACCGCCGAAGCCACG
CGGCTCAAAAGAACAGCACGGCGCAGATATACCCGCAGAAAGAATCGGATCTGCTACCTGCAGGAGATCT
TTAGTAATGAGATGGCTAAGGTGGATGACTCTTTCTTCCATAGGCTGGAGGAGTCCTTTTTGGTGGAGGA
GGATAAAAAGCACGAGCGCCACCCAATCTTTGGCAATATCGTGGACGAGGTGGCGTACCATGAAAAGTAC
CCAACCATATATCATCTGAGGAAGAAGCTTGTAGACAGTACTGATAAGGCTGACTTGCGGTTGATCTATC
TCGCGCTGGCGCATATGATCAAATTTCGGGGACACTTCCTCATCGAGGGGGACCTGAACCCAGACAACAG
CGATGTCGACAAACTCTTTATCCAACTGGTTCAGACTTACAATCAGCTTTTCGAAGAGAACCCGATCAAC
GCATCCGGAGTTGACGCCAAAGCAATCCTGAGCGCTAGGCTGTCCAAATCCCGGCGGCTCGAAAACCTCA
TCGCACAGCTCCCTGGGGAGAAGAAGAACGGCCTGTTTGGTAATCTTATCGCCCTGTCACTCGGGCTGAC
CCCCAACTTTAAATCTAACTTCGACCTGGCCGAAGATGCCAAGCTTCAACTGAGCAAAGACACCTACGAT
GATGATCTCGACAATCTGCTGGCCCAGATCGGCGACCAGTACGCAGACCTTTTTTTGGCGGCAAAGAACC
TGTCAGACGCCATTCTGCTGAGTGATATTCTGCGAGTGAACACGGAGATCACCAAAGCTCCGCTGAGCGC
TAGTATGATCAAGCGCTATGATGAGCACCACCAAGACTTGACTTTGCTGAAGGCCCTTGTCAGACAGCAA
CTGCCTGAGAAGTACAAGGAAATTTTCTTCGATCAGTCTAAAAATGGCTACGCCGGATACATTGACGGCG
GAGCAAGCCAGGAGGAATTTTACAAATTTATTAAGCCCATCTTGGAAAAAATGGACGGCACCGAGGAGCT
GCTGGTAAAGCTTAACAGAGAAGATCTGTTGCGCAAACAGCGCACTTTCGACAATGGAAGCATCCCCCAC
CAGATTCACCTGGGCGAACTGCACGCTATCCTCAGGCGGCAAGAGGATTTCTACCCCTTTTTGAAAGATA
ACAGGGAAAAGATTGAGAAAATCCTCACATTTCGGATACCCTACTATGTAGGCCCCCTCGCCCGGGGAAA
TTCCAGATTCGCGTGGATGACTCGCAAATCAGAAGAGACCATCACTCCCTGGAACTTCGAGGAAGTCGTG
GATAAGGGGGCCTCTGCCCAGTCCTTCATCGAAAGGATGACTAACTTTGATAAAAATCTGCCTAACGAAA
AGGTGCTTCCTAAACACTCTCTGCTGTACGAGTACTTCACAGTTTATAACGAGCTCACCAAGGTCAAATA
CGTCACAGAAGGGATGAGAAAGCCAGCATTCCTGTCTGGAGAGCAGAAGAAAGCTATCGTGGACCTCCTC
TTCAAGACGAACCGGAAAGTTACCGTGAAACAGCTCAAAGAAGACTATTTCAAAAAGATTGAATGTTTCG
ACTCTGTTGAAATCAGCGGAGTGGAGGATCGCTTCAACGCATCCCTGGGAACGTATCACGATCTCCTGAA
AATCATTAAAGACAAGGACTTCCTGGACAATGAGGAGAACGAGGACATTCTTGAGGACATTGTCCTCACC
CTTACGTTGTTTGAAGATAGGGAGATGATTGAAGAACGCTTGAAAACTTACGCTCATCTCTTCGACGACA
AAGTCATGAAACAGCTCAAGAGGCGCCGATATACAGGATGGGGGCGGCTGTCAAGAAAACTGATCAATGG
GATCCGAGACAAGCAGAGTGGAAAGACAATCCTGGATTTTCTTAAGTCCGATGGATTTGCCAACCGGAAC
TTCATGCAGTTGATCCATGATGACTCTCTCACCTTTAAGGAGGACATCCAGAAAGCACAAGTTTCTGGCC
AGGGGGACAGTCTTCACGAGCACATCGCTAATCTTGCAGGTAGCCCAGCTATCAAAAAGGGAATACTGCA
GACCGTTAAGGTCGTGGATGAACTCGTCAAAGTAATGGGAAGGCATAAGCCCGAGAATATCGTTATCGAG
ATGGCCCGAGAGAACCAAACTACCCAGAAGGGACAGAAGAACAGTAGGGAAAGGATGAAGAGGATTGAAG
AGGGTATAAAAGAACTGGGGTCCCAAATCCTTAAGGAACACCCAGTTGAAAACACCCAGCTTCAGAATGA
GAAGCTCTACCTGTACTACCTGCAGAACGGCAGGGACATGTACGTGGATCAGGAACTGGACATCAATCGG
CTCTCCGACTACGACGTGGATGCCATCGTGCCCCAGTCTTTTCTCAAAGATGATTCTATTGATAATAAAG
TGTTGACAAGATCCGATAAAAATAGAGGGAAGAGTGATAACGTCCCCTCAGAAGAAGTTGTCAAGAAAAT
GAAAAATTATTGGCGGCAGCTGCTGAACGCCAAACTGATCACACAACGGAAGTTCGATAATCTGACTAAG
GCTGAACGAGGTGGCCTGTCTGAGTTGGATAAAGCCGGCTTCATCAAAAGGCAGCTTGTTGAGACACGCC
AGATCACCAAGCACGTGGCCCAAATTCTCGATTCACGCATGAACACCAAGTACGATGAAAATGACAAACT
GATTCGAGAGGTGAAAGTTATTACTCTGAAGTCTAAGCTGGTCTCAGATTTCAGAAAGGACTTTCAGTTT
TATAAGGTGAGAGAGATCAACAATTACCACCATGCGCATGATGCCTACCTGAATGCAGTGGTAGGCACTG
CACTTATCAAAAAATATCCCAAGCTTGAATCTGAATTTGTTTACGGAGACTATAAAGTGTACGATGTTAG
GAAAATGATCGCAAAGTCTGAGCAGGAAATAGGCAAGGCCACCGCTAAGTACTTCTTTTACAGCAATATT
ATGAATTTTTTCAAGACCGAGATTACACTGGCCAATGGAGAGATTCGGAAGCGACCACTTATCGAAACAA
ACGGAGAAACAGGAGAAATCGTGTGGGACAAGGGTAGGGATTTCGCGACAGTCCGGAAGGTCCTGTCCAT
GCCGCAGGTGAACATCGTTAAAAAGACCGAAGTACAGACCGGAGGCTTCTCCAAGGAAAGTATCCTCCCG
AAAAGGAACAGCGACAAGCTGATCGCACGCAAAAAAGATTGGGACCCCAAGAAATACGGCGGATTCGATT
CTCCTACAGTCGCTTACAGTGTACTGGTTGTGGCCAAAGTGGAGAAAGGGAAGTCTAAAAAACTCAAAAG
CGTCAAGGAACTGCTGGGCATCACAATCATGGAGCGATCAAGCTTCGAAAAAAACCCCATCGACTTTCTC
GAGGCGAAAGGATATAAAGAGGTCAAAAAAGACCTCATCATTAAGCTTCCCAAGTACTCTCTCTTTGAGC
TTGAAAACGGCCGGAAACGAATGCTCGCTAGTGCGGGCGAGCTGCAGAAAGGTAACGAGCTGGCACTGCC
CTCTAAATACGTTAATTTCTTGTATCTGGCCAGCCACTATGAAAAGCTCAAAGGGTCTCCCGAAGATAAT
GAGCAGAAGCAGCTGTTCGTGGAACAACACAAACACTACCTTGATGAGATCATCGAGCAAATAAGCGAAT
TCTCCAAAAGAGTGATCCTCGCCGACGCTAACCTCGATAAGGTGCTTTCTGCTTACAATAAGCACAGGGA
TAAGCCCATCAGGGAGCAGGCAGAAAACATTATCCACTTGTTTACTCTGACCAACTTGGGCGCGCCTGCA
GCCTTCAAGTACTTCGACACCACCATAGACAGAAAGCGGTACACCTCTACAAAGGAGGTCCTGGACGCCA
CACTGATTCATCAGTCAATTACGGGGCTCTATGAAACAAGAATCGACCTCTCTCAGCTCGGTGGAGACAG
CAGGGCTGACCCCAAGAAGAAGAGGAAGGTGGCTAGCGATGCTAAGTCACTGACTGCCTGGTCCCGGACA
CTGGTGACCTTCAAGGATGTGTTTGTGGACTTCACCAGGGAGGAGTGGAAGCTGCTGGACACTGCTCAGC
AGATCCTGTACAGAAATGTGATGCTGGAGAACTATAAGAACCTGGTTTCCTTGGGTTATCAGCTTACTAA
GCCAGATGTGATCCTCCGGTTGGAGAAGGGAGAAGAGCCCTGGCTGGTGGAGAGAGAAATTCACCAAGAG
ACCCATCCTGATTCAGAGACTGCATTTGAAATCAAATCATCAGTTCCGAAAAAGAAACGCAAAGTTGCTA
GCGAGGGCAGAGGAAGTCTTCTAACATGCGGTGACGTGGAGGAGAATCCCGGCCCTGGTACCGTGAGCAA
GGGCGAGGAGCTGTTCACCGGGGTGGTGCCCATCCTGGTCGAGCTGGACGGCGACGTAAACGGCCACAAG
TTCAGCGTGTCCGGCGAGGGCGAGGGCGATGCCACCTACGGCAAGCTGACCCTGAAGTTCATCTGCACCA
CCGGCAAGCTGCCCGTGCCCTGGCCCACCCTCGTGACCACCCTGACCTACGGCGTGCAGTGCTTCAGCCG
CTACCCCGACCACATGAAGCAGCACGACTTCTTCAAGTCCGCCATGCCCGAAGGCTACGTCCAGGAGCGC
ACCATCTTCTTCAAGGACGACGGCAACTACAAGACCCGCGCCGAGGTGAAGTTCGAGGGCGACACCCTGG
TGAACCGCATCGAGCTGAAGGGCATCGACTTCAAGGAGGACGGCAACATCCTGGGGCACAAGCTGGAGTA
CAACTACAACAGCCACAACGTCTATATCATGGCCGACAAGCAGAAGAACGGCATCAAGGTGAACTTCAAG
ATCCGCCACAACATCGAGGACGGCAGCGTGCAGCTCGCCGACCACTACCAGCAGAACACCCCCATCGGCG
ACGGCCCCGTGCTGCTGCCCGACAACCACTACCTGAGCACCCAGTCCGCCCTGAGCAAAGACCCCAACGA
GAAGCGCGATCACATGGTCCTGCTGGAGTTCGTGACCGCCGCCGGGATCACTCTCGGCATGGACGAGCTG
TACAAGACCGGTTGATGGCCGCAATTCACTCCTCAGGTGCAGGCTGCCTATCAGAAGGTGGTGGCTGGTG
TGGCCAATGCCCTGGCTCACAAATACCACTGAGATCTTTTTCCCTCTGCCAAAAATTATGGGGACATCAT
GAAGCCCCTTGAGCATCTGACTTCTGGCTAATAAAGGAAATTTATTTTCATTGCAATAGTGTGTTGGAAT
TTTTTGTGTCTCTCACTCGGAAGGACATATGGGAGGGCAAATCATTTAAAACATCAGAATGAGTATTTGG
TTTAGAGTTTGGCAACATATGCCCATATGCTGGCTGCCATGAACAAAGGTTGGCTATAAAGAGGTCATCA
GTATATGAAACAGCCCCCTGCTGTCCATTCCTTATTCCATAGAAAAGCCTTGACTTGAGGTTAGATTTTT
TTTATATTTTGTTTTGTGTTATTTTTTTCTTTAACATCCCTAAAATTTTCCTTACATGTTTTACTAGCCA
GATTTTTCCTCCTCTCCTGACTACTCCCAGTCATAGCTGTCCCTCTTCTCTTATGGAGATCCCTCGACCT
GCACCGTCGACCAGCTGGTCGACGGTGCACCGTCGACCAGCTTGGCGTAATCATGGTCATAGCTGTTTCC
TGTGTGAAATTGTTATCCGCTCACAATTCCACACAACATACGAGCCGGAAGCATAAAGTGTAAAGCCTGG
GGTGCCTAATGAGTGAGCTAACTCACATTAATTGCGTTGCGCTCACTGCCCGCTTTCCAGTCGGGAAACC
TGTCGTGCCAGCGGATCCGCATCTCAATTAGTCAGCAACCATAGTCCCGCCCCTAACTCCGCCCATCCCG
CCCCTAACTCCGCCCAGTTCCGCCCATTCTCCGCCCCATGGCTGACTAATTTTTTTTATTTATGCAGAGG
CCGAGGCCGCCTCGGCCTCTGAGCTATTCCAGAAGTAGTGAGGAGGCTTTTTTGGAGGCCTAGGCTTTTG
CAAAAAGCTAACTTGTTTATTGCAGCTTATAATGGTTACAAATAAAGCAATAGCATCACAAATTTCACAA
ATAAAGCATTTTTTTCACTGCATTCTAGTTGTGGTTTGTCCAAACTCATCAATGTATCTTATCATGTCTG
GATCCGCTGCATTAATGAATCGGCCAACGCGCGGGGAGAGGCGGTTTGCGTATTGGGCGCTCTTCCGCTT
CCTCGCTCACTGACTCGCTGCGCTCGGTCGTTCGGCTGCGGCGAGCGGTATCAGCTCACTCAAAGGCGGT
AATACGGTTATCCACAGAATCAGGGGATAACGCAGGAAAGAACATGTGAGCAAAAGGCCAGCAAAAGGCC
AGGAACCGTAAAAAGGCCGCGTTGCTGGCGTTTTTCCATAGGCTCCGCCCCCCTGACGAGCATCACAAAA
ATCGACGCTCAAGTCAGAGGTGGCGAAACCCGACAGGACTATAAAGATACCAGGCGTTTCCCCCTGGAAG
CTCCCTCGTGCGCTCTCCTGTTCCGACCCTGCCGCTTACCGGATACCTGTCCGCCTTTCTCCCTTCGGGA
AGCGTGGCGCTTTCTCAATGCTCACGCTGTAGGTATCTCAGTTCGGTGTAGGTCGTTCGCTCCAAGCTGG
GCTGTGTGCACGAACCCCCCGTTCAGCCCGACCGCTGCGCCTTATCCGGTAACTATCGTCTTGAGTCCAA
CCCGGTAAGACACGACTTATCGCCACTGGCAGCAGCCACTGGTAACAGGATTAGCAGAGCGAGGTATGTA
GGCGGTGCTACAGAGTTCTTGAAGTGGTGGCCTAACTACGGCTACACTAGAAGGACAGTATTTGGTATCT
GCGCTCTGCTGAAGCCAGTTACCTTCGGAAAAAGAGTTGGTAGCTCTTGATCCGGCAAACAAACCACCGC
TGGTAGCGGTGGTTTTTTTGTTTGCAAGCAGCAGATTACGCGCAGAAAAAAAGGATCTCAAGAAGATCCT
TTGATCTTTTCTACGGGGTCTGACGCTCAGTGGAACGAAAACTCACGTTAAGGGATTTTGGTCATGAGAT
TATCAAAAAGGATCTTCACCTAGATCCTTTTAAATTAAAAATGAAGTTTTAAATCAATCTAAAGTATATA
TGAGTAAACTTGGTCTGACAGTTACCAATGCTTAATCAGTGAGGCACCTATCTCAGCGATCTGTCTATTT
CGTTCATCCATAGTTGCCTGACTCCCCGTCGTGTAGATAACTACGATACGGGAGGGCTTACCATCTGGCC
CCAGTGCTGCAATGATACCGCGAGACCCACGCTCACCGGCTCCAGATTTATCAGCAATAAACCAGCCAGC
CGGAAGGGCCGAGCGCAGAAGTGGTCCTGCAACTTTATCCGCCTCCATCCAGTCTATTAATTGTTGCCGG
GAAGCTAGAGTAAGTAGTTCGCCAGTTAATAGTTTGCGCAACGTTGTTGCCATTGCTACAGGCATCGTGG
TGTCACGCTCGTCGTTTGGTATGGCTTCATTCAGCTCCGGTTCCCAACGATCAAGGCGAGTTACATGATC
CCCCATGTTGTGCAAAAAAGCGGTTAGCTCCTTCGGTCCTCCGATCGTTGTCAGAAGTAAGTTGGCCGCA
GTGTTATCACTCATGGTTATGGCAGCACTGCATAATTCTCTTACTGTCATGCCATCCGTAAGATGCTTTT
CTGTGACTGGTGAGTACTCAACCAAGTCATTCTGAGAATAGTGTATGCGGCGACCGAGTTGCTCTTGCCC
GGCGTCAATACGGGATAATACCGCGCCACATAGCAGAACTTTAAAAGTGCTCATCATTGGAAAACGTTCT
TCGGGGCGAAAACTCTCAAGGATCTTACCGCTGTTGAGATCCAGTTCGATGTAACCCACTCGTGCACCCA
ACTGATCTTCAGCATCTTTTACTTTCACCAGCGTTTCTGGGTGAGCAAAAACAGGAAGGCAAAATGCCGC
AAAAAAGGGAATAAGGGCGACACGGAAATGTTGAATACTCATACTCTTCCTTTTTCAATATTATTGAAGC
ATTTATCAGGGTTATTGTCTCATGAGCGGATACATATTTGAATGTATTTAGAAAAATAAACAAATAGGGG
TTCCGCGCACATTTCCCCGAAAAGTGCCACCTG
