>Addgene plasmid #92396 | pCAG dCas9-KRAB-2A-EGFP | addgene partial sequence | sequence record 181405 | Addgene Partial NGS Result
GACTACAAAGACCATGACGGTGATTATAAAGATCATGACATCGATTACAAGGATGACGATGACAAGATGG
CCCCCAAGAAGAAGAGGAAGGTGGGCCGCGGAATGGACAAGAAGTACTCCATTGGGCTCGCCATCGGCAC
AAACAGCGTCGGCTGGGCCGTCATTACGGACGAGTACAAGGTGCCGAGCAAAAAATTCAAAGTTCTGGGC
AATACCGATCGCCACAGCATAAAGAAGAACCTCATTGGCGCCCTCCTGTTCGACTCCGGGGAAACCGCCG
AAGCCACGCGGCTCAAAAGAACAGCACGGCGCAGATATACCCGCAGAAAGAATCGGATCTGCTACCTGCA
GGAGATCTTTAGTAATGAGATGGCTAAGGTGGATGACTCTTTCTTCCATAGGCTGGAGGAGTCCTTTTTG
GTGGAGGAGGATAAAAAGCACGAGCGCCACCCAATCTTTGGCAATATCGTGGACGAGGTGGCGTACCATG
AAAAGTACCCAACCATATATCATCTGAGGAAGAAGCTTGTAGACAGTACTGATAAGGCTGACTTGCGGTT
GATCTATCTCGCGCTGGCGCATATGATCAAATTTCGGGGACACTTCCTCATCGAGGGGGACCTGAACCCA
GACAACAGCGATGTCGACAAACTCTTTATCCAACTGGTTCAGACTTACAATCAGCTTTTCGAAGAGAACC
CGATCAACGCATCCGGAGTTGACGCCAAAGCAATCCTGAGCGCTAGGCTGTCCAAATCCCGGCGGCTCGA
AAACCTCATCGCACAGCTCCCTGGGGAGAAGAAGAACGGCCTGTTTGGTAATCTTATCGCCCTGTCACTC
GGGCTGACCCCCAACTTTAAATCTAACTTCGACCTGGCCGAAGATGCCAAGCTTCAACTGAGCAAAGACA
CCTACGATGATGATCTCGACAATCTGCTGGCCCAGATCGGCGACCAGTACGCAGACCTTTTTTTGGCGGC
AAAGAACCTGTCAGACGCCATTCTGCTGAGTGATATTCTGCGAGTGAACACGGAGATCACCAAAGCTCCG
CTGAGCGCTAGTATGATCAAGCGCTATGATGAGCACCACCAAGACTTGACTTTGCTGAAGGCCCTTGTCA
GACAGCAACTGCCTGAGAAGTACAAGGAAATTTTCTTCGATCAGTCTAAAAATGGCTACGCCGGATACAT
TGACGGCGGAGCAAGCCAGGAGGAATTTTACAAATTTATTAAGCCCATCTTGGAAAAAATGGACGGCACC
GAGGAGCTGCTGGTAAAGCTTAACAGAGAAGATCTGTTGCGCAAACAGCGCACTTTCGACAATGGAAGCA
TCCCCCACCAGATTCACCTGGGCGAACTGCACGCTATCCTCAGGCGGCAAGAGGATTTCTACCCCTTTTT
GAAAGATAACAGGGAAAAGATTGAGAAAATCCTCACATTTCGGATACCCTACTATGTAGGCCCCCTCGCC
CGGGGAAATTCCAGATTCGCGTGGATGACTCGCAAATCAGAAGAGACCATCACTCCCTGGAACTTCGAGG
AAGTCGTGGATAAGGGGGCCTCTGCCCAGTCCTTCATCGAAAGGATGACTAACTTTGATAAAAATCTGCC
TAACGAAAAGGTGCTTCCTAAACACTCTCTGCTGTACGAGTACTTCACAGTTTATAACGAGCTCACCAAG
GTCAAATACGTCACAGAAGGGATGAGAAAGCCAGCATTCCTGTCTGGAGAGCAGAAGAAAGCTATCGTGG
ACCTCCTCTTCAAGACGAACCGGAAAGTTACCGTGAAACAGCTCAAAGAAGACTATTTCAAAAAGATTGA
ATGTTTCGACTCTGTTGAAATCAGCGGAGTGGAGGATCGCTTCAACGCATCCCTGGGAACGTATCACGAT
CTCCTGAAAATCATTAAAGACAAGGACTTCCTGGACAATGAGGAGAACGAGGACATTCTTGAGGACATTG
TCCTCACCCTTACGTTGTTTGAAGATAGGGAGATGATTGAAGAACGCTTGAAAACTTACGCTCATCTCTT
CGACGACAAAGTCATGAAACAGCTCAAGAGGCGCCGATATACAGGATGGGGGCGGCTGTCAAGAAAACTG
ATCAATGGGATCCGAGACAAGCAGAGTGGAAAGACAATCCTGGATTTTCTTAAGTCCGATGGATTTGCCA
ACCGGAACTTCATGCAGTTGATCCATGATGACTCTCTCACCTTTAAGGAGGACATCCAGAAAGCACAAGT
TTCTGGCCAGGGGGACAGTCTTCACGAGCACATCGCTAATCTTGCAGGTAGCCCAGCTATCAAAAAGGGA
ATACTGCAGACCGTTAAGGTCGTGGATGAACTCGTCAAAGTAATGGGAAGGCATAAGCCCGAGAATATCG
TTATCGAGATGGCCCGAGAGAACCAAACTACCCAGAAGGGACAGAAGAACAGTAGGGAAAGGATGAAGAG
GATTGAAGAGGGTATAAAAGAACTGGGGTCCCAAATCCTTAAGGAACACCCAGTTGAAAACACCCAGCTT
CAGAATGAGAAGCTCTACCTGTACTACCTGCAGAACGGCAGGGACATGTACGTGGATCAGGAACTGGACA
TCAATCGGCTCTCCGACTACGACGTGGATGCCATCGTGCCCCAGTCTTTTCTCAAAGATGATTCTATTGA
TAATAAAGTGTTGACAAGATCCGATAAAAATAGAGGGAAGAGTGATAACGTCCCCTCAGAAGAAGTTGTC
AAGAAAATGAAAAATTATTGGCGGCAGCTGCTGAACGCCAAACTGATCACACAACGGAAGTTCGATAATC
TGACTAAGGCTGAACGAGGTGGCCTGTCTGAGTTGGATAAAGCCGGCTTCATCAAAAGGCAGCTTGTTGA
GACACGCCAGATCACCAAGCACGTGGCCCAAATTCTCGATTCACGCATGAACACCAAGTACGATGAAAAT
GACAAACTGATTCGAGAGGTGAAAGTTATTACTCTGAAGTCTAAGCTGGTCTCAGATTTCAGAAAGGACT
TTCAGTTTTATAAGGTGAGAGAGATCAACAATTACCACCATGCGCATGATGCCTACCTGAATGCAGTGGT
AGGCACTGCACTTATCAAAAAATATCCCAAGCTTGAATCTGAATTTGTTTACGGAGACTATAAAGTGTAC
GATGTTAGGAAAATGATCGCAAAGTCTGAGCAGGAAATAGGCAAGGCCACCGCTAAGTACTTCTTTTACA
GCAATATTATGAATTTTTTCAAGACCGAGATTACACTGGCCAATGGAGAGATTCGGAAGCGACCACTTAT
CGAAACAAACGGAGAAACAGGAGAAATCGTGTGGGACAAGGGTAGGGATTTCGCGACAGTCCGGAAGGTC
CTGTCCATGCCGCAGGTGAACATCGTTAAAAAGACCGAAGTACAGACCGGAGGCTTCTCCAAGGAAAGTA
TCCTCCCGAAAAGGAACAGCGACAAGCTGATCGCACGCAAAAAAGATTGGGACCCCAAGAAATACGGCGG
ATTCGATTCTCCTACAGTCGCTTACAGTGTACTGGTTGTGGCCAAAGTGGAGAAAGGGAAGTCTAAAAAA
CTCAAAAGCGTCAAGGAACTGCTGGGCATCACAATCATGGAGCGATCAAGCTTCGAAAAAAACCCCATCG
ACTTTCTCGAGGCGAAAGGATATAAAGAGGTCAAAAAAGACCTCATCATTAAGCTTCCCAAGTACTCTCT
CTTTGAGCTTGAAAACGGCCGGAAACGAATGCTCGCTAGTGCGGGCGAGCTGCAGAAAGGTAACGAGCTG
GCACTGCCCTCTAAATACGTTAATTTCTTGTATCTGGCCAGCCACTATGAAAAGCTCAAAGGGTCTCCCG
AAGATAATGAGCAGAAGCAGCTGTTCGTGGAACAACACAAACACTACCTTGATGAGATCATCGAGCAAAT
AAGCGAATTCTCCAAAAGAGTGATCCTCGCCGACGCTAACCTCGATAAGGTGCTTTCTGCTTACAATAAG
CACAGGGATAAGCCCATCAGGGAGCAGGCAGAAAACATTATCCACTTGTTTACTCTGACCAACTTGGGCG
CGCCTGCAGCCTTCAAGTACTTCGACACCACCATAGACAGAAAGCGGTACACCTCTACAAAGGAGGTCCT
GGACGCCACACTGATTCATCAGTCAATTACGGGGCTCTATGAAACAAGAATCGACCTCTCTCAGCTCGGT
GGAGACAGCAGGGCTGACCCCAAGAAGAAGAGGAAGGTGGCTAGCGATGCTAAGTCACTGACTGCCTGGT
CCCGGACACTGGTGACCTTCAAGGATGTGTTTGTGGACTTCACCAGGGAGGAGTGGAAGCTGCTGGACAC
TGCTCAGCAGATCCTGTACAGAAATGTGATGCTGGAGAACTATAAGAACCTGGTTTCCTTGGGTTATCAG
CTTACTAAGCCAGATGTGATCCTCCGGTTGGAGAAGGGAGAAGAGCCCTGGCTGGTGGAGAGAGAAATTC
ACCAAGAGACCCATCCTGATTCAGAGACTGCATTTGAAATCAAATCATCAGTTCCGAAAAAGAAACGCAA
AGTTGCTAGCGAGGGCAGAGGAAGTCTTCTAACATGCGGTGACGTGGAGGAGAATCCCGGCCCTGGTACC
GTGAGCAAGGGCGAGGAGCTGTTCACCGGGGTGGTGCCCATCCTGGTCGAGCTGGACGGCGACGTAAACG
GCCACAAGTTCAGCGTGTCCGGCGAGGGCGAGGGCGATGCCACCTACGGCAAGCTGACCCTGAAGTTCAT
CTGCACCACCGGCAAGCTGCCCGTGCCCTGGCCCACCCTCGTGACCACCCTGACCTACGGCGTGCAGTGC
TTCAGCCGCTACCCCGACCACATGAAGCAGCACGACTTCTTCAAGTCCGCCATGCCCGAAGGCTACGTCC
AGGAGCGCACCATCTTCTTCAAGGACGACGGCAACTACAAGACCCGCGCCGAGGTGAAGTTCGAGGGCGA
CACCCTGGTGAACCGCATCGAGCTGAAGGGCATCGACTTCAAGGAGGACGGCAACATCCTGGGGCACAAG
CTGGAGTACAACTACAACAGCCACAACGTCTATATCATGGCCGACAAGCAGAAGAACGGCATCAAGGTGA
ACTTCAAGATCCGCCACAACATCGAGGACGGCAGCGTGCAGCTCGCCGACCACTACCAGCAGAACACCCC
CATCGGCGACGGCCCCGTGCTGCTGCCCGACAACCACTACCTGAGCACCCAGTCCGCCCTGAGCAAAGAC
CCCAACGAGAAGCGCGATCACATGGTCCTGCTGGAGTTCGTGACCGCCGCCGGGATCACTCTCGGCATGG
ACGAGCTGTACAAGACCGGTTGATGGCCGCAATTCACTCCTCAGGTGCAGGCTGCCTATCAGAAGGTGGT
GGCTGGTGTGGCCAATGCCCTGGCTCACAAATACCACTGAGATCTTTTTCCCTCTGCCAAAAATTATGGG
GACATCATGAAGCCCCTTGAGCATCTGACTTCTGGCTAATAAAGGAAATTTATTTTCATTGCAATAGTGT
GTTGGAATTTTTTGTGTCTCTCACTCGGAAGGACATATGGGAGGGCAAATCATTTAAAACATCAGAATGA
GTATTTGGTTTAGAGTTTGGCAACATATGCCCATATGCTGGCTGCCATGAACAAAGGTTGGCTATAAAGA
GGTCATCAGTATATGAAACAGCCCCCTGCTGTCCATTCCTTATTCCATAGAAAAGCCTTGACTTGAGGTT
AGATTTTTTTTATATTTTGTTTTGTGTTATTTTTTTCTTTAACATCCCTAAAATTTTCCTTACATGTTTT
ACTAGCCAGATTTTTCCTCCTCTCCTGACTACTCCCAGTCATAGCTGTCCCTCTTCTCTTATGGAGATCC
CTCGACCTGCACCGTCGACCAGCTGGTCGACGGTGCACCGTCGACCAGCTTGGCGTAATCATGGTCATAG
CTGTTTCCTGTGTGAAATTGTTATCCGCTCACAATTCCACACAACATACGAGCCGGAAGCATAAAGTGTA
AAGCCTGGGGTGCCTAATGAGTGAGCTAACTCACATTAATTGCGTTGCGCTCACTGCCCGCTTTCCAGTC
GGGAAACCTGTCGTGCCAGCGGATCCGCATCTCAATTAGTCAGCAACCATAGTCCCGCCCCTAACTCCGC
CCATCCCGCCCCTAACTCCGCCCAGTTCCGCCCATTCTCCGCCCCATGGCTGACTAATTTTTTTTATTTA
TGCAGAGGCCGAGGCCGCCTCGGCCTCTGAGCTATTCCAGAAGTAGTGAGGAGGCTTTTTTGGAGGCCTA
GGCTTTTGCAAAAAGCTAACTTGTTTATTGCAGCTTATAATGGTTACAAATAAAGCAATAGCATCACAAA
TTTCACAAATAAAGCATTTTTTTCACTGCATTCTAGTTGTGGTTTGTCCAAACTCATCAATGTATCTTAT
CATGTCTGGATCCGCTGCATTAATGAATCGGCCAACGCGCGGGGAGAGGCGGTTTGCGTATTGGGCGCTC
TTCCGCTTCCTCGCTCACTGACTCGCTGCGCTCGGTCGTTCGGCTGCGGCGAGCGGTATCAGCTCACTCA
AAGGCGGTAATACGGTTATCCACAGAATCAGGGGATAACGCAGGAAAGAACATGTGAGCAAAAGGCCAGC
AAAAGGCCAGGAACCGTAAAAAGGCCGCGTTGCTGGCGTTTTTCCATAGGCTCCGCCCCCCTGACGAGCA
TCACAAAAATCGACGCTCAAGTCAGAGGTGGCGAAACCCGACAGGACTATAAAGATACCAGGCGTTTCCC
CCTGGAAGCTCCCTCGTGCGCTCTCCTGTTCCGACCCTGCCGCTTACCGGATACCTGTCCGCCTTTCTCC
CTTCGGGAAGCGTGGCGCTTTCTCATAGCTCACGCTGTAGGTATCTCAGTTCGGTGTAGGTCGTTCGCTC
CAAGCTGGGCTGTGTGCACGAACCCCCCGTTCAGCCCGACCGCTGCGCCTTATCCGGTAACTATCGTCTT
GAGTCCAACCCGGTAAGACACGACTTATCGCCACTGGCAGCAGCCACTGGTAACAGGATTAGCAGAGCGA
GGTATGTAGGCGGTGCTACAGAGTTCTTGAAGTGGTGGCCTAACTACGGCTACACTAGAAGAACAGTATT
TGGTATCTGCGCTCTGCTGAAGCCAGTTACCTTCGGAAAAAGAGTTGGTAGCTCTTGATCCGGCAAACAA
ACCACCGCTGGTAGCGGTGGTTTTTTTGTTTGCAAGCAGCAGATTACGCGCAGAAAAAAAGGATCTCAAG
AAGATCCTTTGATCTTTTCTACGGGGTCTGACGCTCAGTGGAACGAAAACTCACGTTAAGGGATTTTGGT
CATGAGATTATCAAAAAGGATCTTCACCTAGATCCTTTTAAATTAAAAATGAAGTTTTAAATCAATCTAA
AGTATATATGAGTAAACTTGGTCTGACAGTTACCAATGCTTAATCAGTGAGGCACCTATCTCAGCGATCT
GTCTATTTCGTTCATCCATAGTTGCCTGACTCCCCGTCGTGTAGATAACTACGATACGGGAGGGCTTACC
ATCTGGCCCCAGTGCTGCAATGATACCGCGAGACCCACGCTCACCGGCTCCAGATTTATCAGCAATAAAC
CAGCCAGCCGGAAGGGCCGAGCGCAGAAGTGGTCCTGCAACTTTATCCGCCTCCATCCAGTCTATTAATT
GTTGCCGGGAAGCTAGAGTAAGTAGTTCGCCAGTTAATAGTTTGCGCAACGTTGTTGCCATTGCTACAGG
CATCGTGGTGTCACGCTCGTCGTTTGGTATGGCTTCATTCAGCTCCGGTTCCCAACGATCAAGGCGAGTT
ACATGATCCCCCATGTTGTGCAAAAAAGCGGTTAGCTCCTTCGGTCCTCCGATCGTTGTCAGAAGTAAGT
TGGCCGCAGTGTTATCACTCATGGTTATGGCAGCACTGCATAATTCTCTTACTGTCATGCCATCCGTAAG
ATGCTTTTCTGTGACTGGTGAGTACTCAACCAAGTCATTCTGAGAATAGTGTATGCGGCGACCGAGTTGC
TCTTGCCCGGCGTCAATACGGGATAATACCGCGCCACATAGCAGAACTTTAAAAGTGCTCATCATTGGAA
AACGTTCTTCGGGGCGAAAACTCTCAAGGATCTTACCGCTGTTGAGATCCAGTTCGATGTAACCCACTCG
TGCACCCAACTGATCTTCAGCATCTTTTACTTTCACCAGCGTTTCTGGGTGAGCAAAAACAGGAAGGCAA
AATGCCGCAAAAAAGGGAATAAGGGCGACACGGAAATGTTGAATACTCATACTCTTCCTTTTTCAATATT
ATTGAAGCATTTATCAGGGTTATTGTCTCATGAGCGGATACATATTTGAATGTATTTAGAAAAATAAACA
AATAGGGGTTCCGCGCACATTTCCCCGAAAAGTGCCACCTGGGTCGACATTGATTATTG
